>Addgene plasmid #124030 | ARB347 | addgene full sequence | sequence record 252481 | Addgene NGS Result
GCGGCCGCGATTATCAAAAAGGATCTTCACCTAGATCCTTTTAAATTAAAAATGAAGTTTTAAATCAATC
TAAAGTATATATGAGTAAACTTGGTCTGACAGTTACCAATGCTTAATCAGTGAGGCACCTATCTCAGCGA
TCTGTCTATTTCGTTCATCCATAGTTGCCTGACTCCCCGTCGTGTAGATAACTACGATACGGGAGGGCTT
ACCATCTGGCCCCAGTGCTGCAATGATACCGCGGGACCCACGCTCACCGGCTCCAGATTTATCAGCAATA
AACCAGCCAGCCGGAAGGGCCGAGCGCAGAAGTGGTCCTGCAACTTTATCCGCCTCCATCCAGTCTATTA
ATTGTTGCCGGGAAGCTAGAGTAAGTAGTTCGCCAGTTAATAGTTTGCGCAACGTTGTTGCCATTGCTAC
AGGCATCGTGGTGTCACGCTCGTCGTTTGGTATGGCTTCATTCAGCTCCGGTTCCCAACGATCAAGGCGA
GTTACATGATCCCCCATGTTGTGCAAAAAAGCGGTTAGCTCCTTCGGTCCTCCGATCGTTGTCAGAAGTA
AGTTGGCCGCAGTGTTATCACTCATGGTTATGGCAGCACTGCATAATTCTCTTACTGTCATGCCATCCGT
AAGATGCTTTTCTGTGACTGGTGAGTACTCAACCAAGTCATTCTGAGAATAGTGTATGCGGCGACCGAGT
TGCTCTTGCCCGGCGTCAATACGGGATAATACCGCGCCACATAGCAGAACTTTAAAAGTGCTCATCATTG
GAAAACGTTCTTCGGGGCGAAAACTCTCAAGGATCTTACCGCTGTTGAGATCCAGTTCGATGTAACCCAC
TCGTGCACCCAACTGATCTTCAGCATCTTTTACTTTCACCAGCGTTTCTGGGTGAGCAAAAACAGGAAGG
CAAAATGCCGCAAAAAAGGGAATAAGGGCGACACGGAAATGTTGAATACTCATACTCTTCCTTTTTCAAT
ATTATTGAAGCATTTATCAGGGTTATTGTCTCATGAGCGGATACATATTTGAATGTATTTAGAAAAATAA
ACAAATAGGGGTTCCGCGCACATTTCCCCGAAAAGTGCCACCTGTCATGACCAAAATCCCTTAACGTGAG
TTTTCGTTCCACTGAGCGTCAGACCCCGTAGAAAAGATCAAAGGATCTTCTTGAGATCCTTTTTTTCTGC
GCGTAATCTGCTGCTTGCAAACAAAAAAACCACCGCTACCAGCGGTGGTTTGTTTGCCGGATCAAGAGCT
ACCAACTCTTTTTCCGAAGGTAACTGGCTTCAGCAGAGCGCAGATACCAAATACTGTTCTTCTAGTGTAG
CCGTAGTTAGGCCACCACTTCAAGAACTCTGTAGCACCGCCTACATACCTCGCTCTGCTAATCCTGTTAC
CAGTGGCTGCTGCCAGTGGCGATAAGTCGTGTCTTACCGGGTTGGACTCAAGACGATAGTTACCGGATAA
GGCGCAGCGGTCGGGCTGAACGGGGGGTTCGTGCACACAGCCCAGCTTGGAGCGAACGACCTACACCGAA
CTGAGATACCTACAGCGTGAGCTATGAGAAAGCGCCACGCTTCCCGAAGGGAGAAAGGCGGACAGGTATC
CGGTAAGCGGCAGGGTCGGAACAGGAGAGCGCACGAGGGAGCTTCCAGGGGGAAACGCCTGGTATCTTTA
TAGTCCTGTCGGGTTTCGCCACCTCTGACTTGAGCGTCGATTTTTGTGATGCTCGTCAGGGGGGCGGAGC
CTATGGAAAAACGCCAGCAACGCGGCCTTTTTACGGTTCCTGGCCTTTTGCTGGCCTTTTGCTCACATGT
TCTTTCCTGCGTTATCCCCTGATTCTGTGGATAACCGTGCGGCCGCCCCTGAATTCGCATCTAGAACGGG
GTCATCACGGCTCATCATGCGCCAAACAAATGTGTGCAATACACGCTCGGATGACTGCATGATGACCGCA
CTGACTGGGGACAGCAGATCCACCTAAGCCTGTGAGAGAAGCAGACACCCGACAGATCAAGGCAGTTACG
TCTCACCAAACCAGATGTCAACACAGCTACGGTCTGCCGCTTCAGGTCCATTTACGGAAGCCGCAATCCT
GCACTATGACCACCAGGGGGAGCGCTAGGCCCATCCCTGCACAGGTAGCTATTTTTAGAGGTTGCTTCTA
GCCTGGAGGAAGAAACGAAAGAAATAAAAGACTATGATACTTTTTTTTTTTAACCGGACCAACTTATAAA
TTATTTGTAAGTCCAATAAAAACGTAGTTATTAATAGTAATCAATTACGGGGTCATTAGTTCATAGCCCA
TATATGGAGTTCCGCGTTACATAACTTACGGTAAATGGCCCGCCTGGCTGACCGCCCAACGACCCCCGCC
CATTGACGTCAATAATGACGTATGTTCCCATAGTAACGCCAATAGGGACTTTCCATTGACGTCAATGGGT
GGAGTATTTACGGTAAACTGCCCACTTGGCAGTACATCAAGTGTATCATATGCCAAGTACGCCCCCTATT
GACGTCAATGACGGTAAATGGCCCGCCTGGCATTATGCCCAGTACATGACCTTATGGGACTTTCCTACTT
GGCAGTACATCTACGTATTAGTCATCGCTATTACCATGGTGATGCGGTTTTGGCAGTACATCAATGGGCG
TGGATAGCGGTTTGACTCACGGGGATTTCCAAGTCTCCACCCCATTGACGTCAATGGGAGTTTGTTTTGG
CACCAAAATCAACGGGACTTTCCAAAATGTCGTAACAACTCCGCCCCATTGACGCAAATGGGCGGTAGGC
GTGTACGGTGGGAGGTCTATATAAGCAGAGCTGGTTTAGTGAACCGTCAGATCCGCTAGCGCTACCGGTC
GCCACTATGCTGCCCCCCCTGGAGAGGCTGACCCTGGGTTCTGTGTCCAAAGGAGAGGAGTTAATCAAGG
AAAACATGAGAATGAAAGTTGTCATGGAGGGCTCCGTTAATGGTCACCAATTCAAGTGTACAGGGGAAGG
TGAAGGTAATCCTTACATGGGTACACAAACTATGAGAATTAAAGTAATTGAAGGCGGACCACTACCATTT
GCATTTGACATTCTGGCAACGTCATTCATGTACGGATCACGAACTTTCATCAAGTACCCTAAAGGTATAC
CAGACTTTTTCAAGCAATCTTTTCCAGAGGGTTTTACATGGGAAAGGGTTACAAGATACGAAGATGGGGG
TGTCGTCACAGTTATGCAAGATACTTCATTAGAAGATGGCTGCCTTGTCTATCATGTGCAAGTAAGAGGG
GTGAATTTTCCTTCTAACGGACCTGTGATGCAGAAAAAGACCAAAGGTTGGGAACCAAATACTGAAATGA
TGTACCCAGCTGATGGAGGTTTGAGAGGCTACACACACATGGCGCTTAAAGTTGATGGTGGAGGTCATTT
GTCTTGTAGTTTTGTTACCACTTATCGTTCTAAAAAGACTGTTGGCAATATCAAAATGCCAGGAATACAT
GCTGTAGACCACAGACTAGAAAGACTCGAAGAGAGCGATAACGAAATGTTCGTTGTACAGAGAGAGCATG
CCGTAGCCAAATTTGCTGGCTTAGGCGGTGGTATGGATGAATTGTATAAGGGATCCTAACTCGAGATTCA
CTCCTCAGGTGCAGGCTGCCTATCAGAAGGTGGTGGCTGGTGTGGCCAATGCCCTGGCTCACAAATACCA
CTGAGATCTTTTTCCCTCTGCCAAAAATTATGGGGACATCATGAAGCCCCTTGAGCATCTGACTTCTGGC
TAATAAAGGAAATTTATTTTCATTGCAATAGTGTGTTGGAATTTTTTGTGTCTCTCACTCGGAAGGACAT
ATGGGAGGGCAAATCATTTAAAACATCAGAATGAGTATTTGGTTTAGAGTTTGGCAACATATGCCCATAT
GCTGGCTGCCATGAACAAAGGTTGGCTATAAAGAGGTCATCAGTATATGAAACAGCCCCCTGCTGTCCAT
TCCTTATTCCATAGAAAAGCCTTGACTTGAGGTTAGATTTTTTTTATATTTTGTTTTGTGTTATTTTTTT
CTTTAACATCCCTAAAATTTTCCTTACATGTTTTACTAGCCAGATTTTTCCTCCTCTCCTGACTACTCCC
AGTCATAGCTGTCCCTCTTCTCTTATGGAGATCCCTCGACCTGCAGCCCAAGCTTGGCGTAATGCTGGAT
GTGAGACGATAAATCGCAGCCAAGTGAGTGAATAGATGACGCACCACGGTCAGACACGGCCACATCGTAT
CTCACAGGAGCAAGCGCGATAGGAGCACTCACACATAGTACGGTGATCCGCTGACTCCTTTGCCCAAATA
AGACGTGAGCCACTAGTGCACTGCAGTACA
Features (pLannotate 1.2.2; 8 found; start..end, strand, type, name):
    103..963     -  CDS            AmpR: β-lactamase; bla; confers resistance to ampicillin, carbenicillin, and related antibiotics
    964..1068    -  promoter       AmpR promoter: bla
   1171..1759    +  rep_origin     ori: high-copy-number ColE1/pMB1/pBR322/pUC origin of replication
   2325..2628    +  enhancer       CMV enhancer: human cytomegalovirus immediate early enhancer
   2629..2832    +  promoter       CMV promoter: human cytomegalovirus (CMV) immediate early promoter
   2913..3620    +  CDS            mRuby2: mRuby2 is a basic (constitutively fluorescent) red fluorescent protein published in 2012, derived from Entacmaea quadricolor. It has moderate acid sensitivity.
   3637..3711    +  CDS            HBB (fragment): HBB_PONPY - Experimental evidence at transcript level: Swiss-Prot protein existence level 2. Involved in oxygen transport from the lung to the various peripheral tissues. From Pongo pygmaeus (Bornean orangutan).
   3782..3837    +  polyA_signal   β-globin poly(A) signal: rabbit β-globin polyadenylation signal (Gil and Proudfoot, 1987)
