[The description below was written by a language model from this plasmid's Addgene catalogue record and pLannotate feature annotations shown in this document.]
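Description:
ARB347 is a 4,370-nt mammalian expression plasmid built in the MTK678_001 backbone as part of a modular toolkit for assembling genetic circuits in mammalian cells. It carries a single, fully synthetic transcriptional unit (TU) in a compact bacterial backbone. That backbone consists of a high-copy ColE1/pUC-type origin of replication and a β-lactamase gene with its own promoter, so the plasmid is propagated in E. coli under ampicillin selection. No mammalian selection marker is annotated or recorded.

The insert is named L1-B1_CMV-NES::mRuby2-rglPA_R2. The human cytomegalovirus immediate-early enhancer and promoter drive strong constitutive expression of the red fluorescent protein mRuby2. According to the insert name, mRuby2 is fused to a nuclear export signal (NES), which keeps the reporter in the cytoplasm. The NES is not called out separately in the feature table, though there is a gap between the promoter and the mRuby2 coding sequence. Transcription ends at a rabbit β-globin polyadenylation signal. The short "HBB fragment" annotated just upstream of that signal is most likely residual globin sequence belonging to this terminator region rather than an expressed part of the reporter.

The record also describes a B1 insulator upstream of the promoter and L1 and R2 connectors flanking the TU. These are not detected by the automated annotation. In this kind of hierarchical assembly scheme, connectors generally define the position and order in which a TU is joined with others in a multi-TU plasmid. The depositor notes that the plasmid was used to generate data for a figure in the toolkit publication, which fits a role as a constitutive cytoplasmic red reporter unit.
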