Addgene plasmid #124030: ARB347
Purpose: Encodes TU with connectors L1 R2 and an B1 insulator, and pCMV expressing cytoplasmic mRuby2
Depositing lab: Hana El-Samad. Depositing organization: University of California, San Francisco (UCSF). Publication: A Toolkit for Rapid Modular Construction of Biological Circuits in Mammalian Cells. Fonseca JP, Bonny AR, Kumar GR, Ng AH, Town J, Wu QC, Aslankoohi E, Chen SY, Dods G, Harrigan P, Osimiri LC, Kistler AL, El-Samad H. ACS Synth Biol. 2019 Nov 15;8(11):2593-2606. doi: 10.1021/acssynbio.9b00322. Epub 2019 Nov 5. PubMed 31686495.
Backbone
  Vector backbone: MTK678_001
  Vector type: Mammalian Expression
Growth in bacteria
  Bacterial resistance: Ampicillin, 100 μg/mL
  Growth temperature: 37°C
  Growth strain: DH5alpha
  Copy number: Unknown
Gene/Insert
  Gene/Insert name: L1-B1_CMV-NES::mRuby2-rglPA_R2
  Species: Synthetic
  Cloning method: Restriction Enzyme; 5′ cloning site unknown (unknown if destroyed); 3′ cloning site unknown (unknown if destroyed)
Terms and licenses: Academic/Nonprofit Terms; Industry Terms: Not Available to Industry
Depositor comments: Plasmid used to generate Fig .4a,b Please visit https://www.biorxiv.org/content/10.1101/506188v2 for BioRxiv preprint
How to cite: ARB347 was a gift from Hana El-Samad (Addgene plasmid # 124030 ; http://n2t.net/addgene:124030 ; RRID:Addgene_124030)
